>Addgene plasmid #14201 | pAG425GAL-ccdB-EGFP | depositor full sequence | sequence record 7864 | Author sequence
GACGAAAGGGCCTCGTGATACGCCTATTTTTATAGGTTAATGTCATGATAATAATGGTTTCTTAGTATGA
TCCAATATCAAAGGAAATGATAGCATTGAAGGATGAGACTAATCCAATTGAGGAGTGGCAGCATATAGAA
CAGCTAAAGGGTAGTGCTGAAGGAAGCATACGATACCCCGCATGGAATGGGATAATATCACAGGAGGTAC
TAGACTACCTTTCATCCTACATAAATAGACGCATATAAGTACGCATTTAAGCATAAACACGCACTATGCC
GTTCTTCTCATGTATATATATATACAGGCAACACGCAGATATAGGTGCGACGTGAACAGTGAGCTGTATG
TGCGCAGCTCGCGTTGCATTTTCGGAAGCGCTCGTTTTCGGAAACGCTTTGAAGTTCCTATTCCGAAGTT
CCTATTCTCTAGAAAGTATAGGAACTTCAGAGCGCTTTTGAAAACCAAAAGCGCTCTGAAGACGCACTTT
CAAAAAACCAAAAACGCACCGGACTGTAACGAGCTACTAAAATATTGCGAATACCGCTTCCACAAACATT
GCTCAAAAGTATCTCTTTGCTATATATCTCTGTGCTATATCCCTATATAACCTACCCATCCACCTTTCGC
TCCTTGAACTTGCATCTAAACTCGACCTCTACATTTTTTATGTTTATCTCTAGTATTACTCTTTAGACAA
AAAAATTGTAGTAAGAACTATTCATAGAGTGAATCGAAAACAATACGAAAATGTAAACATTTCCTATACG
TAGTATATAGAGACAAAATAGAAGAAACCGTTCATAATTTTCTGACCAATGAAGAATCATCAACGCTATC
ACTTTCTGTTCACAAAGTATGCGCAATCCACATCGGTATAGAATATAATCGGGGATGCCTTTATCTTGAA
AAAATGCACCCGCAGCTTCGCTAGTAATCAGTAAACGCGGGAAGTGGAGTCAGGCTTTTTTTATGGAAGA
GAAAATAGACACCAAAGTAGCCTTCTTCTAACCTTAACGGACCTACAGTGCAAAAAGTTATCAAGAGACT
GCATTATAGAGCGCACAAAGGAGAAAAAAAGTAATCTAAGATGCTTTGTTAGAAAAATAGCGCTCTCGGG
ATGCATTTTTGTAGAACAAAAAAGAAGTATAGATTCTTTGTTGGTAAAATAGCGCTCTCGCGTTGCATTT
CTGTTCTGTAAAAATGCAGCTCAGATTCTTTGTTTGAAAAATTAGCGCTCTCGCGTTGCATTTTTGTTTT
ACAAAAATGAAGCACAGATTCTTCGTTGGTAAAATAGCGCTTTCGCGTTGCATTTCTGTTCTGTAAAAAT
GCAGCTCAGATTCTTTGTTTGAAAAATTAGCGCTCTCGCGTTGCATTTTTGTTCTACAAAATGAAGCACA
GATGCTTCGTTCAGGTGGCACTTTTCGGGGAAATGTGCGCGGAACCCCTATTTGTTTATTTTTCTAAATA
CATTCAAATATGTATCCGCTCATGAGACAATAACCCTGATAAATGCTTCAATAATATTGAAAAAGGAAGA
GTATGAGTATTCAACATTTCCGTGTCGCCCTTATTCCCTTTTTTGCGGCATTTTGCCTTCCTGTTTTTGC
TCACCCAGAAACGCTGGTGAAAGTAAAAGATGCTGAAGATCAGTTGGGTGCACGAGTGGGTTACATCGAA
CTGGATCTCAACAGCGGTAAGATCCTTGAGAGTTTTCGCCCCGAAGAACGTTTTCCAATGATGAGCACTT
TTAAAGTTCTGCTATGTGGCGCGGTATTATCCCGTATTGACGCCGGGCAAGAGCAACTCGGTCGCCGCAT
ACACTATTCTCAGAATGACTTGGTTGAGTACTCACCAGTCACAGAAAAGCATCTTACGGATGGCATGACA
GTAAGAGAATTATGCAGTGCTGCCATAACCATGAGTGATAACACTGCGGCCAACTTACTTCTGACAACGA
TCGGAGGACCGAAGGAGCTAACCGCTTTTTTGCACAACATGGGGGATCATGTAACTCGCCTTGATCGTTG
GGAACCGGAGCTGAATGAAGCCATACCAAACGACGAGCGTGACACCACGATGCCTGTAGCAATGGCAACA
ACGTTGCGCAAACTATTAACTGGCGAACTACTTACTCTAGCTTCCCGGCAACAATTAATAGACTGGATGG
AGGCGGATAAAGTTGCAGGACCACTTCTGCGCTCGGCCCTTCCGGCTGGCTGGTTTATTGCTGATAAATC
TGGAGCCGGTGAGCGTGGGTCTCGCGGTATCATTGCAGCACTGGGGCCAGATGGTAAGCCCTCCCGTATC
GTAGTTATCTACACGACGGGGAGTCAGGCAACTATGGATGAACGAAATAGACAGATCGCTGAGATAGGTG
CCTCACTGATTAAGCATTGGTAACTGTCAGACCAAGTTTACTCATATATACTTTAGATTGATTTAAAACT
TCATTTTTAATTTAAAAGGATCTAGGTGAAGATCCTTTTTGATAATCTCATGACCAAAATCCCTTAACGT
GAGTTTTCGTTCCACTGAGCGTCAGACCCCGTAGAAAAGATCAAAGGATCTTCTTGAGATCCTTTTTTTC
TGCGCGTAATCTGCTGCTTGCAAACAAAAAAACCACCGCTACCAGCGGTGGTTTGTTTGCCGGATCAAGA
GCTACCAACTCTTTTTCCGAAGGTAACTGGCTTCAGCAGAGCGCAGATACCAAATACTGTCCTTCTAGTG
TAGCCGTAGTTAGGCCACCACTTCAAGAACTCTGTAGCACCGCCTACATACCTCGCTCTGCTAATCCTGT
TACCAGTGGCTGCTGCCAGTGGCGATAAGTCGTGTCTTACCGGGTTGGACTCAAGACGATAGTTACCGGA
TAAGGCGCAGCGGTCGGGCTGAACGGGGGGTTCGTGCACACAGCCCAGCTTGGAGCGAACGACCTACACC
GAACTGAGATACCTACAGCGTGAGCTATGAGAAAGCGCCACGCTTCCCGAAGGGAGAAAGGCGGACAGGT
ATCCGGTAAGCGGCAGGGTCGGAACAGGAGAGCGCACGAGGGAGCTTCCAGGGGGAAACGCCTGGTATCT
TTATAGTCCTGTCGGGTTTCGCCACCTCTGACTTGAGCGTCGATTTTTGTGATGCTCGTCAGGGGGGCGG
AGCCTATGGAAAAACGCCAGCAACGCGGCCTTTTTACGGTTCCTGGCCTTTTGCTGGCCTTTTGCTCACA
TGTTCTTTCCTGCGTTATCCCCTGATTCTGTGGATAACCGTATTACCGCCTTTGAGTGAGCTGATACCGC
TCGCCGCAGCCGAACGACCGAGCGCAGCGAGTCAGTGAGCGAGGAAGCGGAAGAGCGCCCAATACGCAAA
CCGCCTCTCCCCGCGCGTTGGCCGATTCATTAATGCAGCTGGCACGACAGGTTTCCCGACTGGAAAGCGG
GCAGTGAGCGCAACGCAATTAATGTGAGTTACCTCACTCATTAGGCACCCCAGGCTTTACACTTTATGCT
TCCGGCTCCTATGTTGTGTGGAATTGTGAGCGGATAACAATTTCACACAGGAAACAGCTATGACCATGAT
TACGCCAAGCGCGCAATTAACCCTCACTAAAGGGAACAAAAGCTGGAGCTCTAGTACGGATTAGAAGCCG
CCGAGCGGGCGACAGCCCTCCGACGGAAGACTCTCCTCCGTGCGTCCTCGTCTTCACCGGTCGCGTTCCT
GAAACGCAGATGTGCCTCGCGCCGCACTGCTCCGAACAATAAAGATTCTACAATACTAGCTTTTATGGTT
ATGAAGAGGAAAAATTGGCAGTAACCTGGCCCCACAAACCTTCAAATTAACGAATCAAATTAACAACCAT
AGGATGATAATGCGATTAGTTTTTTAGCCTTATTTCTGGGGTAATTAATCAGCGAAGCGATGATTTTTGA
TCTATTAACAGATATATAAATGGAAAAGCTGCATAACCACTTTAACTAATACTTTCAACATTTTCAGTTT
GTATTACTTCTTATTCAAATGTCATAAAAGTATCAACAAAAAATTGTTAATATACCTCTATACTTTAACG
TCAAGGAGAAAAAACCCCGGATTCTAGAACTAGTGGATCCCCCATCACAAGTTTGTACAAAAAAGCTGAA
CGAGAAACGTAAAATGATATAAATATCAATATATTAAATTAGATTTTGCATAAAAAACAGACTACATAAT
ACTGTAAAACACAACATATCCAGTCACTATGGCGGCCGCATTAGGCACCCCAGGCTTTACACTTTATGCT
TCCGGCTCGTATAATGTGTGGATTTTGAGTTAGGATCCGTCGAGATTTTCAGGAGCTAAGGAAGCTAAAA
TGGAGAAAAAAATCACTGGATATACCACCGTTGATATATCCCAATGGCATCGTAAAGAACATTTTGAGGC
ATTTCAGTCAGTTGCTCAATGTACCTATAACCAGACCGTTCAGCTGGATATTACGGCCTTTTTAAAGACC
GTAAAGAAAAATAAGCACAAGTTTTATCCGGCCTTTATTCACATTCTTGCCCGCCTGATGAATGCTCATC
CGGAATTCCGTATGGCAATGAAAGACGGTGAGCTGGTGATATGGGATAGTGTTCACCCTTGTTACACCGT
TTTCCATGAGCAAACTGAAACGTTTTCATCGCTCTGGAGTGAATACCACGACGATTTCCGGCAGTTTCTA
CACATATATTCGCAAGATGTGGCGTGTTACGGTGAAAACCTGGCCTATTTCCCTAAAGGGTTTATTGAGA
ATATGTTTTTCGTCTCAGCCAATCCCTGGGTGAGTTTCACCAGTTTTGATTTAAACGTGGCCAATATGGA
CAACTTCTTCGCCCCCGTTTTCACCATGGGCAAATATTATACGCAAGGCGACAAGGTGCTGATGCCGCTG
GCGATTCAGGTTCATCATGCCGTCTGTGATGGCTTCCATGTCGGCAGAATGCTTAATGAATTACAACAGT
ACTGCGATGAGTGGCAGGGCGGGGCGTAAACGCCGCGTGGATCCGGCTTACTAAAAGCCAGATAACAGTA
TGCGTATTTGCGCGCTGATTTTTGCGGTATAAGAATATATACTGATATGTATACCCGAAGTATGTCAAAA
AGAGGTATGCTATGAAGCAGCGTATTACAGTGACAGTTGACAGCGACAGCTATCAGTTGCTCAAGGCATA
TATGATGTCAATATCTCCGGTCTGGTAAGCACAACCATGCAGAATGAAGCCCGTCGTCTGCGTGCCGAAC
GCTGGAAAGCGGAAAATCAGGAAGGGATGGCTGAGGTCGCCCGGTTTATTGAAATGAACGGCTCTTTTGC
TGACGAGAACAGGGGCTGGTGAAATGCAGTTTAAGGTTTACACCTATAAAAGAGAGAGCCGTTATCGTCT
GTTTGTGGATGTACAGAGTGATATTATTGACACGCCCGGGCGACGGATGGTGATCCCCCTGGCCAGTGCA
CGTCTGCTGTCAGATAAAGTCTCCCGTGAACTTTACCCGGTGGTGCATATCGGGGATGAAAGCTGGCGCA
TGATGACCACCGATATGGCCAGTGTGCCGGTCTCCGTTATCGGGGAAGAAGTGGCTGATCTCAGCCACCG
CGAAAATGACATCAAAAACGCCATTAACCTGATGTTCTGGGGAATATAAATGTCAGGCTCCCTTATACAC
AGCCAGTCTGCAGGTCGACCATAGTGACTGGATATGTTGTGTTTTACAGTATTATGTAGTCTGTTTTTTA
TGCAAAATCTAATTTAATATATTGATATTTATATCATTTTACGTTTCTCGTTCAGCTTTCTTGTACAAAG
TGGTGATGGGCTGCAGGAATTCGATATCAAGCTTAATGGTGAGCAAGGGCGAGGAGCTGTTCACCGGGGT
GGTGCCCATCCTGGTCGAGCTGGACGGCGACGTAAACGGCCACAAGTTCAGCGTGTCCGGCGAGGGCGAG
GGCGATGCCACCTACGGCAAGCTGACCCTGAAGTTCATCTGCACCACCGGCAAGCTGCCCGTGCCCTGGC
CCACCCTCGTGACCACCCTGACCTACGGCGTGCAGTGCTTCAGCCGCTACCCCGACCACATGAAGCAGCA
CGACTTCTTCAAGTCCGCCATGCCCGAAGGCTACGTCCAGGAGCGCACCATCTTCTTCAAGGACGACGGC
AACTACAAGACCCGCGCCGAGGTGAAGTTCGAGGGCGACACCCTGGTGAACCGCATCGAGCTGAAGGGCA
TCGACTTCAAGGAGGACGGCAACATCCTGGGGCACAAGCTGGAGTACAACTACAACAGCCACAACGTCTA
TATCATGGCCGACAAGCAGAAGAACGGCATCAAGGTGAACTTCAAGATCCGCCACAACATCGAGGACGGC
AGCGTGCAGCTCGCCGACCACTACCAGCAGAACACCCCCATCGGCGACGGCCCCGTGCTGCTGCCCGACA
ACCACTACCTGAGCACCCAGTCCGCCCTGAGCAAAGACCCCAACGAGAAGCGCGATCACATGGTCCTGCT
GGAGTTCGTGACCGCCGCCGGGATCACTCTCGGCATGGACGAGCTGTACAAGTAACTCGAGTCATGTAAT
TAGTTATGTCACGCTTACATTCACGCCCTCCCCCCACATCCGCTCTAACCGAAAAGGAAGGAGTTAGACA
ACCTGAAGTCTAGGTCCCTATTTATTTTTTTATAGTTATGTTAGTATTAAGAACGTTATTTATATTTCAA
ATTTTTCTTTTTTTTCTGTACAGACGCGTGTACGCATGTAACATTATACTGAAAACCTTGCTTGAGAAGG
TTTTGGGACGCTCGAAGGCTTTAATTTGCGGCCGGTACCCAATTCGCCCTATAGTGAGTCGTATTACGCG
CGCTCACTGGCCGTCGTTTTACAACGTCGTGACTGGGAAAACCCTGGCGTTACCCAACTTAATCGCCTTG
CAGCACATCCCCCTTTCGCCAGCTGGCGTAATAGCGAAGAGGCCCGCACCGATCGCCCTTCCCAACAGTT
GCGCAGCCTGAATGGCGAATGGCGCG
[124 nt withheld, positions 7027-7150]
C
[91 nt withheld, positions 7152-7242]
A
[49 nt withheld, positions 7244-7292]
CCTTTGACGTTGGAGTCCACGTTCTTT
[37 nt withheld, positions 7320-7356]
ACCCTATCTCGGTCTATTCTTTTGATTTATAAGGGATTTTGCCGATTTCGGCCTATTGGTTAAAAAATGA
GCTGATTTAACAAAAATTTAACGCGAATTTTAACAAAATATTAACGTTTACAATTTCCTGATGCGGTATT
TTCTCCTTACGCATCTGTGCGGTATTTCACACCGCATATCGACGGTCGAGGAGAACTTCTAGTATATCCA
CATACCTAATATTATTGCCTTATTAAAAATGGAATCCCAACAATTACATCAAAATCCACATTCTCTTCAA
AATCAATTGTCCTGTACTTCCTTGTTCATGTGTGTTCAAAAACGTTATATTTATAGGATAATTATACTCT
ATTTCTCAACAAGTAATTGGTTGTTTGGCCGAGCGGTCTAAGGCGCCTGATTCAAGAAATATCTTGACCG
CAGTTAACTGTGGGAATACTCAGGTATCGTAAGATGCAAGAGTTCGAATCTCTTAGCAACCATTATTTTT
TTCCTCAACATAACGAGAACACACAGGGGCGCTATCGCACAGAATCAAATTCGATGACTGGAAATTTTTT
GTTAATTTCAGAGGTCGCCTGACGCATATACCTTTTTCAACTGAAAAATTGGGAGAAAAAGGAAAGGTGA
GAGGCCGGAACCGGCTTTTCATATAGAATAGAGAAGCGTTCATGACTAAATGCTTGCATCACAATACTTG
AAGTTGACAATATTATTTAAGGACCTATTGTTTTTTCCAATAGGTGGTTAGCAATCGTCTTACTTTCTAA
CTTTTCTTACCTTTTACATTTCAGCAATATATATATATATTTCAAGGATATACCATTCTAATGTCTGCCC
CTATGTCTGCCCCTAAGAAGATCGTCGTTTTGCCAGGTGACCACGTTGGTCAAGAAATCACAGCCGAAGC
CATTAAGGTTCTTAAAGCTATTTCTGATGTTCGTTCCAATGTCAAGTTCGATTTCGAAAATCATTTAATT
GGTGGTGCTGCTATCGATGCTACAGGTGTCCCACTTCCAGATGAGGCGCTGGAAGCCTCCAAGAAGGTTG
ATGCCGTTTTGTTAGGTGCTGTGGCTGGTCCTAAATGGGGTACCGGTAGTGTTAGACCTGAACAAGGTTT
ACTAAAAATCCGTAAAGAACTTCAATTGTACGCCAACTTAAGACCATGTAACTTTGCATCCGACTCTCTT
TTAGACTTATCTCCAATCAAGCCACAATTTGCTAAAGGTACTGACTTCGTTGTTGTCAGAGAATTAGTGG
GAGGTATTTACTTTGGTAAGAGAAAGGAAGACGATGGTGATGGTGTCGCTTGGGATAGTGAACAATACAC
CGTTCCAGAAGTGCAAAGAATCACAAGAATGGCCGCTTTCATGGCCCTACAACATGAGCCACCATTGCCT
ATTTGGTCCTTGGATAAAGCTAATCTTTTGGCCTCTTCAAGATTATGGAGAAAAACTGTGGAGGAAACCA
TCAAGAACGAATTCCCTACATTGAAGGTTCAACATCAATTGATTGATTCTGCCGCCATGATCCTAGTTAA
GAACCCAACCCACCTAAATGGTATTATAATCACCAGCAACATGTTTGGTGATATCATCTCCGATGAAGCC
TCCGTTATCCCAGGTTCCTTGGGTTTGTTGCCATCTGCGTCCTTGGCCTCTTTGCCAGACAAGAACACCG
CATTTGGTTTGTACGAACCATGCCACGGTTCTGCTCCAGATTTGCCAAAGAATAAGGTTGACCCTATCGC
CACTATCTTGTCTGCTGCAATGATGTTGAAATTGTCATTGAACTTGCCTGAAGAAGGTAAGGCCATTGAA
GATGCAGTTAAAAAGGTTTTGGATGCAGGTATCAGAACTGGTGATTTAGGTGGTTCCAACAGTACCACCG
AAGTCGGTGATGCTGTCGCCGAAGAAGTTAAGAAAATCCTTGCTTAAAAAGATTCTCTTTTTTTATGATA
TTTGTACATAAACTTTATAAATGAAATTCATAATAGAAACGACACGAAATTACAAAATGGAATATGTTCA
TAGGGTAGACGAAACTATATACGCAATCTACATACATTTATCAAGAAGGAGAAAAAGGAGGATAGTAAAG
GAATACAGGTAAGCAAATTGATACTAATGGCTCAACGTGATAAGGAAAAAGAATTGCACTTTAACATTAA
TATTGACAAGGAGGAGGGCACCACACAAAAAGTTAGGTGTAACAGAAAATCATGAAACTACGATTCCTAA
TTTGATATTGGAGGATTTTCTCTAAAAAAAAAAAAATACAACAAATAAAAAACACTCAATGACCTGACCA
TTTGATGGAGTTTAAGTCAATACCTTCTTGAAGCATTTCCCATAATGGTGAAAGTTCCCTCAAGAATTTT
ACTCTGTCAGAAACGGCCTTACGACGTAGTCGATATGGTGCACTCTCAGTACAATCTGCTCTGATGCCGC
ATAGTTAAGCCAGCCCCGACACCCGCCAACACCCGCTGACGCGCCCTGACGGGCTTGTCTGCTCCCGGCA
TCCGCTTACAGACAAGCTGTGACCGTCTCCGGGAGCTGCATGTGTCAGAGGTTTTCACCGTCATCACCGA
AACGCGCGA
Features (pLannotate 1.2.2; 31 found; start..end, strand, type, name):
     69..1411    +  rep_origin     2μ ori: yeast 2μ plasmid origin of replication
   1438..1542    +  promoter       AmpR promoter: bla
   1543..2403    +  CDS            AmpR: β-lactamase; bla; confers resistance to ampicillin, carbenicillin, and related antibiotics
   2574..3162    +  rep_origin     ori: high-copy-number ColE1/pMB1/pBR322/pUC origin of replication
   3345..3437    +  CDS            lacI (fragment): lac repressor; lacI; The lac repressor binds to the lac operator to inhibit transcription in E. coli. This inhibition can be relieved by adding lactose or isopropyl-β-D-thiogalactopyranoside (IPTG).
   3450..3471    +  protein_bind   CAP binding site: CAP binding activates transcription in the presence of cAMP. E. coli catabolite activator protein
   3486..3516    +  promoter       lac promoter: promoter for the E. coli lac operon
   3524..3540    +  protein_bind   lac operator: The lac repressor binds to the lac operator to inhibit transcription in E. coli. This inhibition can be relieved by adding lactose or isopropyl-β-D-thiogalactopyranoside (IPTG). lac repressor encoded by lacI
   3585..3603    +  promoter       T3 promoter: promoter for bacteriophage T3 RNA polymerase
   3627..4068    +  promoter       GAL1 promoter: S. cerevisiae GAL1; inducible promoter, regulated by Gal4
   4083..4103    +  misc_feature   MCS (fragment): pBluescript multiple cloning site
   4107..4231    +  protein_bind   attR1: mutant version of attR; recombination site for the Gateway® LR reaction LR Clonase™
   4256..4286    +  promoter       lac UV5 promoter: E. coli lac promoter with an "up" mutation
   4310..4339    +  promoter       cat promoter (fragment): promoter of the E. coli cat gene encoding chloramphenicol acetyltransferase
   4340..4999    +  CDS            CmR: chloramphenicol acetyltransferase; cat; confers resistance to chloramphenicol
   5181..5339    +  CDS            ccdA (fragment): CCDA_ECO57 - Also known as H, letA. Experimental evidence at protein level: Swiss-Prot protein existence level 1. Antitoxin component of a type II toxin-antitoxin (TA) system which inhibits the post-segregational killing (PSK) of plasmid-free cells, also referred to as a plasmid addiction system. Binds to and blocks the activity of CcdB; will also remove bound CcdB protein from the CcdB-GyrA complex by forming a CcdA-CcdB complex, a process termed rejuvenation. Functions as a transcriptional corepressor for the ccdAB operon, repression also requires CcdB (By similarity). From Escherichia coli
   5344..5646    +  CDS            ccdB: CCDB_ECOLI - Also known as G, letB, letD. Experimental evidence at protein level: Swiss-Prot protein existence level 1. Toxic component of a type II toxin-antitoxin (TA) system, functioning in plasmid maintainence. Responsible for the post- segregational killing (PSK) of plasmid-free cells, also referred to as a plasmid addiction system. Half-life of over 2 hours. Cell killing by CcdB is accompanied by filamentation, defects in chromosome and plasmid segregation, defects in cell division, formation of anucleate cells, decreased DNA synthesis and plasmid loss. Interferes with the activity of DN
   5690..5814    -  protein_bind   attR2: mutant version of attR; recombination site for the Gateway® LR reaction LR Clonase™
   5818..5845    +  misc_feature   MCS (fragment): pBluescript multiple cloning site
   5846..6565    +  CDS            EGFP: the original enhanced GFP (Yang et al., 1996) mammalian codon-optimized
   6572..6819    +  terminator     CYC1 terminator: S. cerevisiae CYC1; transcription terminator for CYC1
   6838..6856    -  promoter       T7 promoter: promoter for bacteriophage T7 RNA polymerase
   6864..7019    +  CDS            lacZα (fragment): LacZα fragment of β-galactosidase; lacZ fragment
   7027..7482    +  rep_origin     f1 ori (sequence partly withheld): f1 bacteriophage origin of replication; arrow indicates direction of (+) strand synthesis
   7483..7535    -  misc_feature   bom (fragment): basis of mobility region from pBR322
   7565..7642    +  CDS            YO192_YEAST (fragment): Experimental evidence at protein level: Swiss-Prot protein existence level 1. From Saccharomyces cerevisiae (strain ATCC 204508 / S288c) (Baker's yeast).
   7782..8186    +  promoter       LEU2 promoter: S. cerevisiae LEU2
   8199..9293    +  CDS            LEU2: 3-isopropylmalate dehydrogenase, required for leucine biosynthesis; S. cerevisiae LEU2; yeast auxotrophic marker
   9655..9756    -  CDS            NFS1 (fragment): NFS1_YEAST - Also known as SPL1 From Saccharomyces cerevisiae (strain ATCC 204508 / S288c) (Baker's yeast).
   9769..9819    -  misc_feature   bom (fragment): basis of mobility region from pBR322
   9921..1       -  CDS            rop (fragment) (across the origin): Rop protein, which maintains plasmids at low copy number; rop
