[The description below was written by a language model from this plasmid's Addgene catalogue record and pLannotate feature annotations shown in this document.]
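Description:
pAG425GAL-ccdB-EGFP is an empty Gateway destination vector for galactose-inducible protein expression in Saccharomyces cerevisiae, built on the pRS425 backbone. It is an E. coli–yeast shuttle plasmid. In yeast it replicates episomally from the 2μ origin, which typically gives high copy number, and is selected through the LEU2 auxotrophic marker driven by its own promoter. In bacteria it uses a ColE1/pUC-type origin with ampicillin resistance (β-lactamase). An f1 origin and remnants of the pBluescript-derived lac/lacZα region, flanked by T3 and T7 promoters, are also present.

The expression unit consists of the Gal4-regulated GAL1 promoter, a Gateway cassette bounded by attR1 and attR2, an in-frame EGFP coding sequence and the CYC1 transcription terminator. The cassette carries a chloramphenicol acetyltransferase gene and the ccdB toxin gene, whose product poisons DNA gyrase. The unrecombined vector therefore has to be maintained in ccdB-tolerant strains and confers resistance to both chloramphenicol and ampicillin. In an LR recombination reaction with an entry clone, the attR-flanked cassette is replaced by the gene of interest. Loss of ccdB then allows counterselection against the parental plasmid in ordinary E. coli strains. An open reading frame lacking a stop codon ends up between the GAL1 promoter and EGFP, producing a C-terminal EGFP fusion.

The plasmid belongs to a suite of yeast Gateway vectors designed for high-throughput genetic analysis. It suits inducible, high-copy expression and fluorescence-based localisation or expression studies of tagged proteins. The depositor notes that the full sequence is provided as a reference and may not match the physical plasmid exactly.
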