Addgene plasmid #14201: pAG425GAL-ccdB-EGFP
Purpose: (Empty Backbone)
Depositing lab: Susan Lindquist. Depositing organization: Whitehead Institute for Biomedical Research. Publication: A suite of Gateway cloning vectors for high-throughput genetic analysis in Saccharomyces cerevisiae. Alberti S, Gitler AD, Lindquist S. Yeast. 2007 Oct . 24(10):913-9. 10.1002/yea.1502 PubMed 17583893.
Backbone
  Vector backbone: pRS425
  Vector type: Yeast Expression ; Gateway Destination
  Selectable markers: LEU2
Growth in bacteria
  Bacterial resistance: Chloramphenicol and Ampicillin, 25 & 100 μg/mL
  Growth temperature: 37°C
  Growth strain: ccdB Survival
  Growth instructions: DB3.1, ccdB Survival
  Copy number: Unknown
Gene/Insert
  Gene/Insert name: None
  Tag / fusion protein: EGFP (C terminal on backbone)
  Cloning method: Gateway Cloning
  Sequencing primers: 5′ GAL1
Terms and licenses: Academic/Nonprofit Terms; Industry Terms: Not Available to Industry
Depositor comments: Type of plasmid: 2-micron. This plasmid contains the Gateway technology from Invitrogen; Invitrogen requires purchasing of Gateway Clonase for carrying out the Gateway recombinational cloning reaction http://www.invitrogen.com Please note that the full plasmid sequence is provided as a reference only, and may not match the exact sequence of the plasmid.
How to cite: pAG425GAL-ccdB-EGFP was a gift from Susan Lindquist (Addgene plasmid # 14201 ; http://n2t.net/addgene:14201 ; RRID:Addgene_14201)
