>Addgene plasmid #14201 | pAG425GAL-ccdB-EGFP | addgene partial sequence | sequence record 20568 | 14201 with pRS_marker
GAGGGAACTTTCACCATTATGGGAAATGGTTCAAGAAGGTATTGACTTAAACTCCATCAAATGGTCAGGT
CATTGAGTGTTTTTTATTTGTTGTATTTTTTTTTTTTTAGAGAAAATCCTCCAATATATAAATTAGGAAT
CATAGTTTCATGATTTTCTGTTACACCTAACTTTTTGTGTGGTGCCCTCCTCCTTGTCAATATTAATGTT
AAAGTGCAATTCTTTTTCCTTATCACGTTGAGCCATTAGTATCAATTTGCTTACCTGTATTCCTTTACAT
CCTCCTTTTTCTCCTTCTTGATAAATGTATGTAGATTGCGTATATAGTTTCGTCTACCCTATGAACATAT
TCCATTTTGTAATTTCGTGTCGTTTCTATTATGAATTTCATTTATAAAGTTTATGTACAAATATCATAAA
AAAAGAGAATCTTTTTAAGCAAGGATTTTCTTAACTTCTTCGGCGACAGCATCACCGACTTCGGTGGTAC
TGTTGGAACCACCTAAATCACCAGTTCTGATACCTGCATCCAAAACCTTTTTAACTGCATCTTCAATGGC
CTTACCTTCTTCAGGCAAGTTCAATGACAATTTCAACATCATTGCAGCAGACAAGATAGTGGCGATAGGG
TTGACCTTATTCTTTGGCAAATCTGGAGCAGAACCGTGGCATGGTTCGTACAAACCAAATGCGGTGTTCT
TGTCTGGCAA
