>Addgene plasmid #14201 | pAG425GAL-ccdB-EGFP | addgene partial sequence | sequence record 20569 | 14201 with GW5
AAAGTGTAAAGCCTGGGGGTGCCTAATGCGGCCGCCATAGTGACTGGATATGTTGTGTTTTACAGTATTA
TGTAGTCTGTTTTTTATGCAAAATCTAATTTAATATATTGATATTTATATCATTTTACGTTTCTCGTTCA
GCTTTTTTGTACAAACTTGTGATGGGGGATCCACTAGTTCTAGAATCCGGGGTTTTTTCTCCTTGACGTT
AAAGTATAGAGGTATATTAACAATTTTTTGTTGATACTTTTATTACATTTGAATAAGAAGTAATACAAAC
CGAAAATGTTGAAAGTATTAGTTAAAGTGGTTATGCAGTTTTTGCATTTATATATCTGTTAATAGATCAA
AAATCATCGCTTCGCTGATTAATTACCCCAGAAATAAGGCTAAAAAACTAATCGCATTATCATCCTATGG
TTGTTAATTTGATTCGTTCATTTGAAGGTTTGTGGGGCCAGGTTACTGCCAATTTTTCCTCTTCATAACC
ATAAAAGCTAGTATTGTAGAATCTTTATTGTTCGGAGCAGTGCGGCGCGAGGCACATCTGCGTTTCAGGA
ACGCGACCGGTGAAGACGAGGACGCACGGAGGAGAGTCTTCCTTCGGAGGGCTGTCACCCGCTCGGCGGC
TTCTAATCCGTACTAGAGCTCCAGCTTTTGTTCCCTTTAGTGAGGGTTAATTGCGCGCTTGGCGTAATCA
TGGTCATAGCTGTTTCCTGTG
