>Addgene plasmid #14201 | pAG425GAL-ccdB-EGFP | addgene partial sequence | sequence record 20570 | 14201 with GW3
CGGGGAAAAGTGGCTGATCTCAGCCACCGCGAAAATGACATCAAAAACGCCATTAACCTGATGTTCTGGG
GAATATAAATGTCAGGCTCCCTTATACACAGCCAGTCTGCAGGTCGACCATAGTGACTGGATATGTTGTG
TTTTACAGTATTATGTAGTCTGTTTTTTATGCAAAATCTAATTTAATATATTGATATTTATATCATTTTA
CGTTTCTCGTTCAGCTTTCTTGTACAAAGTGGTGATGGGCTGCAGGAATTCGATATCAAGCTTAATGGTG
AGCAAGGGCGAGGAGCTGTTCACCGGGGTGGTGCCCATCCTGGTCGAGCTGGACGGCGACGTAAACGGCC
ACAAGTTCAGCGTGTCCGGCGAGGGCGAGGGCGATGCCACCTACGGCAAGCTGACCCTGAAGTTCATCTG
CACCACCGGCAAGCTGCCCGTGCCCTGGCCCACCCTCGTGACCACCCTGACCTACGGCGTGCAGTGCTTC
AGCCGCTACCCCGACCACATGAAGCAGCACGACTTCTTCAAGTCCGCCATGCCCGAAGGCTACGTCCAGG
AGCGCACCATCTTCTTCAAGGACGACGGCAACTACAAGACCCGCGCCGAGGTGAAGTTCGAGGGCGACAC
CCTGGTGAACCGCATCGAGCTGAAGGGCATCGACTTCAAGGAGGACGGCAACATCCTGGGGCACAAGCTG
GAGTACAACTACAACAGC
