>Addgene plasmid #14201 | pAG425GAL-ccdB-EGFP | addgene partial sequence | sequence record 132588 | AmpSeq-F 5'-ctcatgagcggatacatatttgaa-3'
AGGGGTTCCGCGCACATTTCCCCGAAAAGTGCCACCTGAACGAAGCATCTGTGCTTCATTTTGTAGAACA
AAAATGCAACGCGAGAGCGCTAATTTTTCAAACAAAGAATCTGAGCTGCATTTTTACAGAACAGAAATGC
AACGCGAAAGCGCTATTTTACCAACGAAGAATCTGTGCTTCATTTTTGTAAAACAAAAATGCAACGCGAG
AGCGCTAATTTTTCAAACAAAGAATCTGAGCTGCATTTTTACAGAACAGAAATGCAACGCGAGAGCGCTA
TTTTACCAACAAAGAATCTATACTTCTTTTTTGTTCTACAAAAATGCATCCCGAGAGCGCTATTTTTCTA
ACAAAGCATCTTAGATTACTTTTTTTCTCCTTTGTGCGCTCTATAATGCAGTCTCTTGATAACTTTTTGC
ACTGTAGGTCCGTTAAGGTTAGAAGAAGGCTACTTTGGTGTCTATTTTCTCTTCCATAAAAAAAGCCTGA
CTCCACTTCCCGCGTTTACTGATTACTAGCGAAGCTGCGGGTGCATTTTTTCAAGATAAAGGCATCCCCG
ATTATATTCTATACCGATGTGGATTGCGCATACTTTGTGAACAGAAAGTGATAGCGTTGATGATTCTTCA
TTGGTCAGAAAATTATGAACGGTTTCTTCTATTTTGTCTCTATATACTACGTATAGGAAATGTTTACATT
TTCGTATTGTTTTCGATTCACTCTATGAATAGTTCTTACTACAATTTTTTTGTCTAAAGAGTAATACTAG
AGATAAACATAAAAAATGTAGAGGTCGAGTTTAGATGCAAGTTCAAGGAGCGAAAGGTGGATGGGTAGGT
TATATAGGGATATAGCACAGAGATATATAGCAAAGAGATACTTTTGAGCAATGTTTGTGGAAGCGGTATT
CGCAATATTTTAGTAGCTCGTTACAGTCCGGTGCGTTTTTGGTTTTTTGAAAGTGCGTCTTCAGAGCGCT
TTTGGTTTTCAAAAGCGCTCTGAAGTTCCTATACTTTCTA
