>Addgene plasmid #14201 | pAG425GAL-ccdB-EGFP | addgene partial sequence | sequence record 132594 | AmpSeq-F 5'-ctcatgagcggatacatatttgaa-3'
CGCGCACATTTCCCCGAAAAGTGCCACCTGAACGAAGCATCTGTGCTTCATTTTGTAGAACAAAAATGCA
ACGCGAGAGCGCTAATTTTTCAAACAAAGAATCTGAGCTGCATTTTTACAGAACAGAAATGCAACGCGAA
AGCGCTATTTTACCAACGAAGAATCTGTGCTTCATTTTTGTAAAACAAAAATGCAACGCGAGAGCGCTAA
TTTTTCAAACAAAGAATCTGAGCTGCATTTTTACAGAACAGAAATGCAACGCGAGAGCGCTATTTTACCA
ACAAAGAATCTATACTTCTTTTTTGTTCTACAAAAATGCATCCCGAGAGCGCTATTTTTCTAACAAAGCA
TCTTAGATTACTTTTTTTCTCCTTTGTGCGCTCTATAATGCAGTCTCTTGATAACTTTTTGCACTGTAGG
TCCGTTAAGGTTAGAAGAAGGCTACTTTGGTGTCTATTTTCTCTTCCATAAAAAAAGCCTGACTCCACTT
CCCGCGTTTACTGATTACTAGCGAAGCTGCGGGTGCATTTTTTCAAGATAAAGGCATCCCCGATTATATT
CTATACCGATGTGGATTGCGCATACTTTGTGAACAGAAAGTGATAGCGTTGATGATTCTTCATTGGTCAG
AAAATTATGAACGGTTTCTTCTATTTTGTCTCTATATACTACGTATAGGAAATGTTTACATTTTCGTATT
GTTTTCGATTCACTCTATGAATAGTTCTTACTACAATTTTTTTGTCTAAAGAGTAATACTAGAGATAAAC
ATAAAAAATGTAGAGGTCGAGTTTAGATGCAAGTTCAAGGAGCGAAAGGTGGATGGGTAGGTTATATAGG
GATATAGCACAGAGATATATAGCAAAGAGATACTTTTGAGCAATGTTTGTGGAAGCGGTATTCGCAATAT
TTTAGTAGCTCGTTACAGTCCGGTGCGTTTTT
